Addgene plasmid #244346: pAAVLINK-EF1alpha-HA-5'-CHD1
Purpose: 5' AAVLINK plasmid for CHD1 expression
Depositing lab: Zhonghua Lu. Depositing organization: Shenzhen Institute of Advanced Technology (SIAT), Chinese Academy of Sciences. Publication: AAVLINK: A potent DNA-recombination method for large cargo delivery in gene therapy. Lin J, Lin Y, Liu N, Cao W, Zhang J, Wen S, Zhang Y, Liao W, Hong Z, Lin Y, Liu Q, Liu H, Li Q, Chen B, Li M, Luo Z, Yang L, Yang Y, Zheng SH, Wang Y, Chu H, Hu Y, Qin Y, Luo BX, Tian S, Chen Y, Yan T, Yang L, Wang H, Liu T, Jiang Y, Lu Z. Cell. 2026 Feb 5;189(3):969-986.e17. doi: 10.1016/j.cell.2025.12.039. Epub 2026 Jan 27. PubMed 41605211.
Backbone
  Vector backbone: pAAV-MCS2
  Backbone manufacturer: Steve Jackson (Addgene # 46954)
  Vector type: AAV
Growth in bacteria
  Bacterial resistance: Ampicillin, 100 μg/mL
  Growth temperature: 37°C
  Growth strain: NEB Stable
  Copy number: High Copy
Gene/Insert
  Gene/Insert name: CHD1
  Species: H. sapiens (human)
  Entrez Gene: CHD1 (a.k.a. CHD-1, PILBOS)
  Promoter: EF1alpha
  Tag / fusion protein: HA (N terminal on insert)
  Cloning method: Restriction Enzyme; 5′ cloning site unknown (unknown if destroyed)
Terms and licenses: Academic/Nonprofit Terms; Industry Terms: Not Available to Industry
Depositor comments: See publication for corresponding AAV Link vectors.
How to cite: pAAVLINK-EF1alpha-HA-5'-CHD1 was a gift from Zhonghua Lu (Addgene plasmid # 244346 ; http://n2t.net/addgene:244346 ; RRID:Addgene_244346)
