[The description below was written by a language model from this plasmid's Addgene catalogue record and pLannotate feature annotations shown in this document.]
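Description:
pAAVLINK-EF1alpha-HA-5'-CHD1 is an AAV transfer plasmid built on the pAAV-MCS2 backbone. It serves as the upstream (5') half of a two-vector AAVLINK set for expressing human CHD1, an ATP-dependent chromatin-remodeling factor whose coding sequence is too large for comfortable packaging in a single AAV genome. In bacteria the roughly 6.4 kb plasmid replicates from a high-copy ColE1/pUC-type origin and is selected with ampicillin through the bla gene. An f1 origin is also present. The sequence annotation detects the AAV2 inverted terminal repeats only as fragments flanking the cassette, which is common for these structured, recombination-prone repeats. The ITRs define the region that is packaged into virions.

Between the ITRs, the EF-1α core promoter is followed by a truncated HTLV-1 5' LTR segment, a composite arrangement commonly used to boost expression. This drives the N-terminal portion of CHD1, annotated as a fragment of about 2.85 kb. The catalogue lists an N-terminal HA tag, which the feature table does not annotate separately. The partial coding sequence runs directly into a fragment of a chimeric β-globin/immunoglobulin intron, presumably supplying the splice donor side, and then a lox2272 site. No polyadenylation signal is annotated, as would be expected for a 5' half vector.

The layout suggests that Cre-mediated recombination at lox2272 joins this genome to a matching 3' vector carrying the rest of CHD1. The junction would lie within an intron that is spliced out to give a full-length HA-CHD1 transcript. The record does not describe the partner vector or the recombinase source, and refers to the publication for the corresponding constructs.
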