Features (pLannotate 1.2.2; 15 found; start..end, strand, type, name):
     12..39      +  repeat_region  AAV2 ITR (fragment): inverted terminal repeat of adeno-associated virus serotype 2 inverted
     68..95      +  repeat_region  AAV2 ITR (fragment): inverted terminal repeat of adeno-associated virus serotype 2 inverted
    175..386     +  promoter       EF-1α core promoter: core promoter for human elongation factor EF-1α
    399..667     +  LTR            5' LTR (truncated): truncated 5' long terminal repeat (LTR) from human T-cell leukemia virus (HTLV) type 1
    737..3586    +  CDS            CHD1 (fragment): CHD1_HUMAN - Experimental evidence at protein level: Swiss-Prot protein existence level 1. ATP-dependent chromatin-remodeling factor which functions as substrate recognition component of the transcription regulatory histone acetylation (HAT) complex SAGA. Regulates polymerase II transcription. Also required for efficient transcription by RNA polymerase I, and more specifically the polymerase I transcription termination step. Regulates negatively DNA replication. Not only involved in transcription-related chromatin-remodeling, but also required to maintain a specific chromatin configuration acr
   3585..3625    +  intron         chimeric intron (fragment): chimera between introns from human β-globin and immunoglobulin heavy chain genes
   3634..3662    +  protein_bind   lox2272 (fragment): Cre-mediated recombination occurs in the 8-bp core sequence (GGATACTT). lox2272 sites are compatible with each other, but incompatible with loxP or loxN sites (Lee and Saito, 1988). Cre recombinase
   3707..3788    +  repeat_region  AAV2 ITR (fragment): inverted terminal repeat of adeno-associated virus serotype 2 inverted
   3830..3881    -  misc_feature   bom (fragment): basis of mobility region from pBR322
   3900..4355    +  rep_origin     f1 ori (sequence partly withheld): f1 bacteriophage origin of replication; arrow indicates direction of (+) strand synthesis
   4356..4405    -  misc_feature   bom (fragment): basis of mobility region from pBR322
   4507..4542    -  CDS            rop (fragment): Rop protein, which maintains plasmids at low copy number; rop
   4637..4741    +  promoter       AmpR promoter: bla
   4742..5602    +  CDS            AmpR: β-lactamase; bla; confers resistance to ampicillin, carbenicillin, and related antibiotics
   5773..6361    +  rep_origin     ori: high-copy-number ColE1/pMB1/pBR322/pUC origin of replication
>Addgene plasmid #244346 | pAAVLINK-EF1alpha-HA-5'-CHD1 | addgene full sequence | sequence record 491932 | Addgene NGS Result
CCTGCAGGCAGCTGCGCGCTCGCTCGCTCACTGAGGCCGCCCGGGCGTCGGGCGACCTTTGGTCGCCCGG
CCTCAGTGAGCGAGCGAGCGCGCAGAGAGGGAGTGGCCAACTCCATCACTAGGGGTTCCTGCGGCCGCAC
GCGTGGATCTGCGATCGCTCCGGTGCCCGTCAGTGGGCAGAGCGCACATCGCCCACAGTCCCCGAGAAGT
TGGGGGGAGGGGTCGGCAATTGAACGGGTGCCTAGAGAAGGTGGCGCGGGGTAAACTGGGAAAGTGATGT
CGTGTACTGGCTCCGCCTTTTTCCCGAGGGTGGGGGAGAACCGTATATAAGTGCAGTAGTCGCCGTGAAC
GTTCTTTTTCGCAACGGGTTTGCCGCCAGAACACAGCTGAAGCTTCGAGGGGCTCGCATCTCTCCTTCAC
GCGCCCGCCGCCCTACCTGAGGCCGCCATCCACGCCGGTTGAGTCGCGTTCTGCCGCCTCCCGCCTGTGG
TGCCTCCTGAACTGCGTCCGCCGTCTAGGTAAGTTTAAAGCTCAGGTCGAGACCGGGCCTTTGTCCGGCG
CTCCCTTGGAGCCTACCTAGACTCAGCCGGCTCTCCACGCTTTGCCTGACCCTGCTTGCTCAACTCTACG
TCTTTGTTTCGTTTTCTGTTCTGCGCCGTTACAGATCCAAGCTGTGACCGGCGCCTACCGTACGGCCACC
ATGTACCCTTATGACGTACCTGACTATGCTGGATCTAATGGACACAGTGATGAAGAAAGTGTTAGAAACA
GTAGTGGAGAATCAAGCCAGTCGGATGATGATTCTGGGTCAGCTTCAGGCTCTGGATCTGGTTCGAGTTC
TGGAAGCAGTAGTGATGGAAGCAGTAGCCAGTCAGGTAGCAGTGACTCTGACTCCGGATCTGAATCAGGC
AGTCAGTCAGAGTCTGAGTCAGACACTTCCCGAGAAAACAAAGTTCAAGCAAAACCACCGAAAGTTGATG
GAGCTGAGTTTTGGAAATCTAGTCCTAGTATTCTGGCCGTTCAGAGATCTGCAATCCTCAAGAAGCAGCA
ACAGCAGCAGCAGCAACAACAACATCAAGCCTCATCTAATAGCGGATCAGAAGAGGATTCCTCTAGCAGT
GAAGATTCCGATGACTCATCAAGTGAGGTCAAAAGGAAAAAGCATAAAGATGAAGATTGGCAAATGTCTG
GGTCAGGATCTCCATCTCAGTCTGGTTCAGATTCAGAATCTGAAGAAGAGAGAGAGAAAAGCAGTTGTGA
TGAAACAGAATCTGATTATGAGCCAAAAAACAAAGTCAAAAGCAGAAAACCTCAAAATAGATCTAAGTCA
AAAAATGGAAAGAAGATTCTTGGACAAAAAAAGAGACAGATTGATTCATCTGAGGAGGATGATGATGAAG
AAGATTATGATAATGATAAAAGAAGTTCTCGTCGCCAAGCAACTGTTAATGTTAGCTATAAGGAGGATGA
AGAAATGAAAACAGATTCTGATGACCTACTGGAAGTCTGTGGAGAGGATGTTCCTCAACCTGAGGAAGAG
GAATTTGAAACCATAGAAAGATTTATGGATTGTCGGATTGGGAGAAAAGGAGCTACTGGTGCTACTACAA
CCATCTATGCAGTTGAAGCAGATGGTGACCCAAATGCAGGCTTTGAAAAAAACAAAGAACCAGGAGAGAT
TCAGTATTTAATTAAATGGAAAGGATGGTCCCATATCCACAACACTTGGGAGACAGAAGAAACCCTCAAG
CAGCAGAATGTTAGAGGAATGAAAAAATTGGATAATTATAAGAAAAAAGATCAGGAAACAAAAAGATGGT
TGAAAAATGCCTCTCCAGAAGATGTGGAATATTATAATTGCCAGCAAGAACTTACAGATGATCTACATAA
ACAGTATCAAATAGTGGAACGTATAATTGCTCATTCCAATCAAAAGTCAGCAGCTGGTTATCCTGATTAT
TACTGCAAATGGCAGGGCCTTCCATACTCAGAGTGCAGCTGGGAAGATGGAGCTCTCATTTCCAAAAAGT
TTCAAGCATGCATTGATGAGTATTTTAGCAGGAACCAATCAAAAACCACTCCTTTTAAAGATTGCAAAGT
ATTAAAACAAAGGCCAAGGTTTGTAGCCCTGAAGAAGCAGCCATCCTATATTGGAGGACATGAGGGCTTA
GAATTAAGAGATTATCAACTGAATGGTTTAAATTGGCTTGCTCATTCTTGGTGCAAAGGAAATAGTTGCA
TACTCGCTGATGAAATGGGCCTTGGAAAAACAATACAGACGATCTCATTTCTGAATTATTTGTTTCATGA
ACATCAATTATATGGACCTTTTTTATTGGTAGTACCGCTCTCCACTCTTACTTCCTGGCAAAGGGAAATT
CAGACTTGGGCTTCTCAAATGAATGCTGTGGTTTATTTAGGTGACATTAACAGCAGAAACATGATAAGAA
CTCATGAATGGACGCATCATCAGACCAAACGGTTAAAATTTAATATATTGTTAACAACTTATGAAATTTT
ATTAAAAGATAAGGCATTCCTTGGAGGTCTAAATTGGGCATTTATAGGTGTTGATGAAGCACACCGATTA
AAGAATGATGACTCCCTTCTGTATAAAACTTTAATAGATTTTAAATCCAATCATCGTCTCCTTATCACTG
GAACTCCTCTACAGAATTCCCTCAAAGAGCTCTGGTCTTTGCTACATTTCATTATGCCAGAAAAGTTTTC
TTCCTGGGAAGATTTTGAAGAAGAACATGGCAAAGGGAGAGAATATGGTTATGCAAGCCTTCACAAGGAG
CTTGAGCCATTTCTGTTACGCCGAGTTAAGAAAGATGTGGAAAAATCTCTTCCTGCCAAGGTTGAGCAGA
TTTTAAGAATGGAAATGAGTGCTTTACAGAAACAATATTACAAATGGATTTTAACTAGGAATTACAAAGC
CCTCAGCAAAGGTTCCAAGGGCAGTACCTCAGGCTTTTTGAACATTATGATGGAGCTAAAGAAATGTTGT
AACCATTGCTACCTCATTAAACCACCAGATAATAATGAATTCTATAATAAACAGGAGGCCTTACAACACT
TAATTCGTAGTAGCGGAAAATTGATTCTTCTTGACAAGCTATTAATTCGCCTAAGAGAACGAGGCAATCG
AGTTCTTATTTTTTCACAAATGGTGCGGATGTTAGATATACTTGCAGAATATTTGAAATATCGTCAATTC
CCCTTTCAAAGATTAGATGGATCAATAAAAGGAGAACTGAGGAAACAAGCTCTAGATCATTTTAATGCTG
AGGGATCAGAGGATTTTTGCTTTTTGCTGTCCACAAGAGCTGGAGGTCTAGGGATTAATTTAGCCTCTGC
TGACACTGTTGTTATATTTGATTCCGATTGGAATCCACAGAATGATCTTCAGGCACAGGCTAGAGCCCAT
CGAATTGGGCAAAAGAAACAGGTGAATATTTATCGTCTAGTTACAAAGGGATCAGTTGAAGAAGATATTC
TTGAAAGGGCGAAAAAGAAGATGGTTTTAGATCATCTTGTAATTCAAAGAATGGACACAACTGGGAAGAC
AGTACTACATACAGGTAAGTATCAAGGTTACAAGACAGGTTTAAGGAGACCAATAAGCTATTATTCGTAT
AGGATACTTTATACGAAGTTATTAAGTTATGGAGACCGGTGTGGCACGTGCGGACCGAGCGGCCGCAGGA
ACCCCTAGTGATGGAGTTGGCCACTCCCTCTCTGCGCGCTCGCTCGCTCACTGAGGCCGGGCGACCAAAG
GTCGCCCGGCCTCAGTGAGCGAGCGAGCGCGCAGCTGCCTGCAGGGGCGCCTGATGCGGTATTTTCTCCT
TACGCATCTGTGCGGTATTTCACACCGCATA
[95 nt withheld, positions 3882-3976]
T
[46 nt withheld, positions 3978-4023]
C
[141 nt withheld, positions 4025-4165]
CCTTTGACGTTGGAGTCCACGTTCTTT
[37 nt withheld, positions 4193-4229]
ACTCTATCTCGGGCTATTCTTTTGATTTATAAGGGATTTTGCCGATTTCGGTCTATTGGTTAAAAAATGA
GCTGATTTAACAAAAATTTAACGCGAATTTTAACAAAATATTAACGTTTACAATTTTATGGTGCACTCTC
AGTACAATCTGCTCTGATGCCGCATAGTTAAGCCAGCCCCGACACCCGCCAACACCCGCTGACGCGCCCT
GACGGGCTTGTCTGCTCCCGGCATCCGCTTACAGACAAGCTGTGACCGTCTCCGGGAGCTGCATGTGTCA
GAGGTTTTCACCGTCATCACCGAAACGCGCGAGACGAAAGGGCCTCGTGATACGCCTATTTTTATAGGTT
AATGTCATGATAATAATGGTTTCTTAGACGTCAGGTGGCACTTTTCGGGGAAATGTGCGCGGAACCCCTA
TTTGTTTATTTTTCTAAATACATTCAAATATGTATCCGCTCATGAGACAATAACCCTGATAAATGCTTCA
ATAATATTGAAAAAGGAAGAGTATGAGTATTCAACATTTCCGTGTCGCCCTTATTCCCTTTTTTGCGGCA
TTTTGCCTTCCTGTTTTTGCTCACCCAGAAACGCTGGTGAAAGTAAAAGATGCTGAAGATCAGTTGGGTG
CACGAGTGGGTTACATCGAACTGGATCTCAACAGCGGTAAGATCCTTGAGAGTTTTCGCCCCGAAGAACG
TTTTCCAATGATGAGCACTTTTAAAGTTCTGCTATGTGGCGCGGTATTATCCCGTATTGACGCCGGGCAA
GAGCAACTCGGTCGCCGCATACACTATTCTCAGAATGACTTGGTTGAGTACTCACCAGTCACAGAAAAGC
ATCTTACGGATGGCATGACAGTAAGAGAATTATGCAGTGCTGCCATAACCATGAGTGATAACACTGCGGC
CAACTTACTTCTGACAACGATCGGAGGACCGAAGGAGCTAACCGCTTTTTTGCACAACATGGGGGATCAT
GTAACTCGCCTTGATCGTTGGGAACCGGAGCTGAATGAAGCCATACCAAACGACGAGCGTGACACCACGA
TGCCTGTAGCAATGGCAACAACGTTGCGCAAACTATTAACTGGCGAACTACTTACTCTAGCTTCCCGGCA
ACAATTAATAGACTGGATGGAGGCGGATAAAGTTGCAGGACCACTTCTGCGCTCGGCCCTTCCGGCTGGC
TGGTTTATTGCTGATAAATCTGGAGCCGGTGAGCGTGGGTCTCGCGGTATCATTGCAGCACTGGGGCCAG
ATGGTAAGCCCTCCCGTATCGTAGTTATCTACACGACGGGGAGTCAGGCAACTATGGATGAACGAAATAG
ACAGATCGCTGAGATAGGTGCCTCACTGATTAAGCATTGGTAACTGTCAGACCAAGTTTACTCATATATA
CTTTAGATTGATTTAAAACTTCATTTTTAATTTAAAAGGATCTAGGTGAAGATCCTTTTTGATAATCTCA
TGACCAAAATCCCTTAACGTGAGTTTTCGTTCCACTGAGCGTCAGACCCCGTAGAAAAGATCAAAGGATC
TTCTTGAGATCCTTTTTTTCTGCGCGTAATCTGCTGCTTGCAAACAAAAAAACCACCGCTACCAGCGGTG
GTTTGTTTGCCGGATCAAGAGCTACCAACTCTTTTTCCGAAGGTAACTGGCTTCAGCAGAGCGCAGATAC
CAAATACTGTTCTTCTAGTGTAGCCGTAGTTAGGCCACCACTTCAAGAACTCTGTAGCACCGCCTACATA
CCTCGCTCTGCTAATCCTGTTACCAGTGGCTGCTGCCAGTGGCGATAAGTCGTGTCTTACCGGGTTGGAC
TCAAGACGATAGTTACCGGATAAGGCGCAGCGGTCGGGCTGAACGGGGGGTTCGTGCACACAGCCCAGCT
TGGAGCGAACGACCTACACCGAACTGAGATACCTACAGCGTGAGCTATGAGAAAGCGCCACGCTTCCCGA
AGGGAGAAAGGCGGACAGGTATCCGGTAAGCGGCAGGGTCGGAACAGGAGAGCGCACGAGGGAGCTTCCA
GGGGGAAACGCCTGGTATCTTTATAGTCCTGTCGGGTTTCGCCACCTCTGACTTGAGCGTCGATTTTTGT
GATGCTCGTCAGGGGGGCGGAGCCTATGGAAAAACGCCAGCAACGCGGCCTTTTTACGGTTCCTGGCCTT
TTGCTGGCCTTTTGCTCACATGT
